Addgene plasmid #174579: pPGN-K
Purpose: (Empty Backbone) pOPIN-GG expression vector compatible with N-terminal tagging, Kanamycin resistant
Depositing lab: Mark Banfield. Depositing organization: John Innes Centre.
Backbone
  Vector backbone: pOPIN-A
  Vector type: Bacterial Expression
Growth in bacteria
  Bacterial resistance: Kanamycin, 50 μg/mL
  Growth temperature: 37°C
  Growth strain: DH5alpha
  Copy number: High Copy
Gene/Insert
  Gene/Insert name: None
Terms and licenses: Academic/Nonprofit Terms; Industry Terms: Not Available to Industry
How to cite: pPGN-K was a gift from Mark Banfield (Addgene plasmid # 174579 ; http://n2t.net/addgene:174579 ; RRID:Addgene_174579)
