[The description below was written by a language model from this plasmid's Addgene catalogue record and pLannotate feature annotations shown in this document.]
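Description:
pPGN-K is an empty bacterial expression backbone from the pOPIN-GG series, derived from pOPIN-A and designed to accept coding sequences together with an N-terminal tag module. It replicates in E. coli from a high-copy ColE1/pUC-type origin and is selected with kanamycin through an aminoglycoside phosphotransferase gene, which appears to be driven by a fragment of the AmpR promoter. No insert is present.

The feature table shows the multi-host promoter arrangement typical of pOPIN vectors. A CMV enhancer, chicken β-actin promoter and intron fragments provide for mammalian expression. These are followed by a T7 promoter with a lac operator for IPTG-regulated expression in E. coli, and then by a baculovirus p10 promoter for insect cells. Downstream of the cloning position lie a rabbit β-globin poly(A) signal, a T7 terminator and polyhedrin 3' UTR sequence. Baculovirus recombination regions (lef2/ORF603 and polyhedrin-locus fragments) flank the cassette and would allow its transfer into a baculoviral genome. A single loxP site is also annotated.

The position where an insert would go holds a self-contained lac promoter/operator-driven mRFP1 cassette, ending in the rrnB T1 and T7Te terminators. In Golden Gate ("GG") acceptor vectors a cassette like this usually serves as a visual dropout marker, so that colonies retaining the parental plasmid are red and correctly assembled clones are colourless. The record does not explicitly state this role, nor does it name the type IIS enzyme sites or overhangs. Although multi-host elements are present, the catalogue entry lists the vector only for bacterial expression, where it would be used to assemble and produce N-terminally tagged recombinant proteins. The sequence record is labelled a partial NGS result, so the annotation may be incomplete.
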