Features (pLannotate 1.2.2; 26 found; start..end, strand, type, name):
    778..836     +  misc_recomb    baculovirus recombination region (ORF603) (fragment): contains ORF603 and part of lef2
    898..1201    +  enhancer       CMV enhancer: human cytomegalovirus immediate early enhancer
   1207..1484    +  promoter       chicken β-actin promoter: No description available
   1485..1620    +  intron         hybrid intron (fragment): hybrid between chicken β-actin (CBA) and minute virus of mice (MMV) introns (Gray et al., 2011)
   1709..1839    +  intron         chimeric intron (fragment): chimera between introns from chicken β-actin and rabbit β-globin
   1908..1926    +  promoter       T7 promoter: promoter for bacteriophage T7 RNA polymerase
   1927..1951    +  protein_bind   lac operator: The lac repressor binds to the lac operator to inhibit transcription in E. coli. This inhibition can be relieved by adding lactose or isopropyl-β-D-thiogalactopyranoside (IPTG). lac repressor encoded by lacI
   1967..2076    +  promoter       p10 promoter: baculovirus promoter for expression in insect cells
   2105..2192    +  CDS            lacI (fragment): lac repressor; lacI; The lac repressor binds to the lac operator to inhibit transcription in E. coli. This inhibition can be relieved by adding lactose or isopropyl-β-D-thiogalactopyranoside (IPTG).
   2205..2226    +  protein_bind   CAP binding site: CAP binding activates transcription in the presence of cAMP. E. coli catabolite activator protein
   2241..2271    +  promoter       lac promoter: promoter for the E. coli lac operon
   2279..2295    +  protein_bind   lac operator: The lac repressor binds to the lac operator to inhibit transcription in E. coli. This inhibition can be relieved by adding lactose or isopropyl-β-D-thiogalactopyranoside (IPTG). lac repressor encoded by lacI
   2331..3005    +  CDS            mRFP1: mRFP1 is a basic (constitutively fluorescent) red fluorescent protein published in 2002, derived from Discosoma sp.. It is reported to be a somewhat slowly-maturing monomer with low acid sensitivity.
   3053..3124    +  terminator     rrnB T1 terminator: transcription terminator T1 from the E. coli rrnB gene
   3140..3167    +  terminator     T7Te terminator: phage T7 early transcription terminator
   3212..3280    +  CDS            HBB (fragment): HBB_PONPY - Experimental evidence at transcript level: Swiss-Prot protein existence level 2. Involved in oxygen transport from the lung to the various peripheral tissues. From Pongo pygmaeus (Bornean orangutan).
   3355..3410    +  polyA_signal   β-globin poly(A) signal: rabbit β-globin polyadenylation signal (Gil and Proudfoot, 1987)
   3498..3545    +  terminator     T7 terminator: transcription terminator for bacteriophage T7 RNA polymerase
   3559..3642    +  CDS            PH (fragment): PYHD_NPVAC - Also known as P29, POLH. Experimental evidence at protein level: Swiss-Prot protein existence level 1. Major component of the virus occlusion bodies which are large proteinaceous structures termed polyhedra. These structures serve as the protective package for the virus particles outside the infected host and allow natural transmission of virus between insect hosts, assisting persistence in the environment. Forms the paracrystalline lattice of polyhedra and interacts with enveloped virions as well as other accessory molecules and structures to form a mature viral occlusion body. F
   3646..4018    +  3'UTR          polyhedrin 3' UTR: 3' UTR from the Autographa californica nucleopolyhedrovirus polyhedrin gene (Suzuki et al., 2006)
   4272..4305    +  protein_bind   loxP: Cre-mediated recombination occurs in the 8-bp core sequence (GCATACAT). Cre recombinase
   4473..5060    -  rep_origin     ori: high-copy-number ColE1/pMB1/pBR322/pUC origin of replication
   5073..5867    -  CDS            KanR: aminoglycoside phosphotransferase; aphA-3; confers resistance to kanamycin
   5868..5919    -  promoter       AmpR promoter (fragment): bla
   5933..5968    +  CDS            lef2 (fragment): baculovirus late expression factor 2
   6110..766     +  misc_recomb    baculovirus recombination region (lef2/ORF603) (across the origin): contains ORF603 and part of lef2
>Addgene plasmid #174579 | pPGN-K | addgene full sequence | sequence record 344692 | Addgene Partial NGS Result
GTCGACAAGCTCTGTCCGTTTGCTGGCAACTGCAAGGGACTCAATCCTATTTGTAATTATTGAATAATAA
AACAATTATAAATGTCAAATTTGTTTTTTATTAACGATACAAACCAAACGCAACAAGAACATTTGTAGTA
TTATCTATAATTGAAAACGCGTAGTTATAATCGCTGAGGTAATATTTAAAATCATTTTCAAATGATTCAC
AGTTAATTTGCGACAATATAATTTTATTTTCACATAAACTAGACGCCTTGTCGTCCTCTTCTTCGTATTC
CTTCTCTTTTTCATTTTTCTCTTCATAAAAATTAACATAGTTATTATCGTATCCATATATGTATCTATCG
TATAGAGTAAATTTTTTGTTGTCATAAATATATATGTCTTTTTTAATGGGGTGTATAGTACCGCTGCGCA
TAGTTTTTCTGTAATTTACAACAGTGCTATTTTCTGGTAGTTCTTCGGAGTGTGTTGCTTTAATTATTAA
ATTTATATAATCAATGAATTTGGGATCGTCGGTTTTGTACAATATGTTGCCGGCATAGTACGCAGCTTCT
TCTAGTTCAATTACACCATTTTTTAGCAGCACCGGATTAACATAACTTTCCAAAATGTTGTACGAACCGT
TAAACAAAAACAGTTCACCTCCCTTTTCTATACTATTGTCTGCGAGCAGTTGTTTGTTGTTAAAAATAAC
AGCCATTGTAATGAGACGCACAAACTAATATCACAAACTGGAAATGTCTATCAATATATAGTTGCTGATG
GCCGGCCGTAATGAGACGCACAAACTAATATCACAAACTGGAAATGTCTATCAATATATAGTTGCTCTAG
TTATTAATAGTAATCAATTACGGGGTCATTAGTTCATAGCCCATATATGGAGTTCCGCGTTACATAACTT
ACGGTAAATGGCCCGCCTGGCTGACCGCCCAACGACCCCCGCCCATTGACGTCAATAATGACGTATGTTC
CCATAGTAACGCCAATAGGGACTTTCCATTGACGTCAATGGGTGGAGTATTTACGGTAAACTGCCCACTT
GGCAGTACATCAAGTGTATCATATGCCAAGTACGCCCCCTATTGACGTCAATGACGGTAAATGGCCCGCC
TGGCATTATGCCCAGTACATGACCTTATGGGACTTTCCTACTTGGCAGTACATCTACGTATTAGTCATCG
CTATTACCATGCATGGTCGAGGTGAGCCCCACGTTCTGCTTCACTCTCCCCATCTCCCCCCCCTCCCCAC
CCCCAATTTTGTATTTATTTATTTTTTAATTATTTTGTGCAGCGATGGGGGCGGGGGGGGGGGGGGGGCG
CGCGCCAGGCGGGGCGGGGCGGGGCGRGGGGCGGGGCGGGGCGAGGCGGAGAGGTGCGGCGGCAGCCAAT
CAGAGCGGCGCGCTCCGAAAGTTTCCTTTTATGGCGAGGCGGCGGCGGCGGCGGCCCTATAAAAAGCGAA
GCGCGCGGCGGGCGGGAGTCGCTGCGCGCTGCCTTCGCCCCGTGCCCCGCTCCGCCGCCGCCTCGCGCCG
CCCGCCCCGGCTCTGACTGACCGCGTTACTCCCACAGGTGAGCGGGCGGGACGGCCCTTCTCCTTCGGGC
TGTAATTAGCGCTTGGTTTAATGACGGCTTGTTTCTTTTCTGTGGCTGCGTGAAAGCCTTGAGGGGCTCC
GGGAGGGCCCTTTGTGCGGGGGGAGCGGCTCGGGGCTGTCCGCGGGGGGACGGCTGCCTTCGGGGGGGAC
GGGGCAGGGCGGGGTTCGGCTTCTGGCGTGTGACCGGCGGCTCTAGAGCCTCTGCTAACCATGTTCATGC
CTTCTTCTTTTTCCTACAGCTCCTGGGCAACGTGCTGGTTATTGTGCTGTCTCATCATTTTGGCAAAGAA
TTGGATCGGACCGAAATTAATACGACTCACTATAGGGGAATTGTGAGCGGATAACAATTCCCCGGAGTTA
ATCCGGGACCTTTAATTCAACCCAACACAATATATTATAGTTAAATAAGAATTATTATCAAATCATTTGT
ATATTAATTAAAATACTATACTGTAAATTACATTTTATTTACAATCAAAGGAGATATACCATTGAGACCG
ATATCAATACGCAAACCGCCTCTCCCCGCGCGTTGGCCGATTCATTAATGCAGCTGGCACGACAGGTTTC
CCGACTGGAAAGCGGGCAGTGAGCGCAACGCAATTAATGTGAGTTAGCTCACTCATTAGGCACCCCAGGC
TTTACACTTTATGCTTCCGGCTCGTATGTTGTGTGGAATTGTGAGCGGATAACAATTTCACACATACTAG
AGAAAGAGGAGAAATACTAGATGGCTTCCTCCGAGGACGTTATCAAAGAGTTCATGCGTTTCAAAGTTCG
TATGGAAGGTTCCGTTAACGGTCACGAGTTCGAAATCGAAGGTGAAGGTGAAGGTCGTCCGTACGAAGGT
ACCCAGACCGCTAAACTGAAAGTTACCAAAGGTGGTCCGCTGCCGTTCGCTTGGGACATCCTGTCCCCGC
AGTTCCAGTACGGTTCCAAAGCTTACGTTAAACACCCGGCTGACATCCCGGACTACCTGAAACTGTCCTT
CCCGGAAGGTTTCAAATGGGAACGTGTTATGAACTTCGAGGACGGTGGTGTTGTTACCGTTACCCAGGAC
TCCTCCCTGCAAGACGGTGAGTTCATCTACAAAGTTAAACTGCGTGGTACCAACTTCCCGTCCGACGGTC
CGGTTATGCAGAAAAAAACCATGGGTTGGGAAGCTTCCACCGAACGTATGTACCCGGAGGACGGTGCTCT
GAAAGGTGAAATCAAAATGCGTCTGAAACTGAAAGACGGTGGTCACTACGACGCTGAAGTTAAAACCACC
TACATGGCTAAAAAACCGGTTCAGCTGCCGGGTGCTTACAAAACCGACATCAAACTGGACATCACCTCCC
ACAACGAGGACTACACCATCGTTGAACAGTACGAACGTGCTGAAGGTCGTCACTCCACCGGTGCTTAATA
ACGCTGATAGTGCTAGTGTAGATCGCTACTAGAGCCAGGCATCAAATAAAACGAAAGGCTCAGTCGAAAG
ACTGGGCCTTTCGTTTTATCTGTTGTTTGTCGGTGAACGCTCTCTACTAGAGTCACACTGGCTCACCTTC
GGGTGGGCCTTTCTGCGTTTATAGGTCTCAGCTTTCTAGGGATCCACCAGTTTGTGATTAACCTCAGGTG
CAGGCTGCCTATCAGAAGGTGGTGGCTGGTGTGGCCAATGCCCTGGCTCACAAATACCACTGAGATCGAT
CTTTTTCCCTCTGCCAAAAATTATGGGGACATCATGAAGCCCCTTGAGCATCTGACTTCTGGCTAATAAA
GGAAATTTATTTTCATTGCAATAGTGTGTTGGAATTTTTTGTGTCTCTCACTCGGAAGGACATATGGGAG
GGCAAATCATTTAAAACATCAGAATGAGTATTTGGTTTAGAGTTTGGCAACATATGCCCATATGTAACTA
GCATAACCCCTTGGGGCCTCTAAACGGGTCTTGAGGGGTTTTTTGCTGAAAGCATGCGGAGGAAATTCTC
CTTGAAGTTTCCCTGGTGTTCAAAGTAAAGGAGTTTGCACCAGACGCACCTCTGTTCACTGGTCCGGCGT
ATTAAAACACGATACATTGTTATTAGTACATTTATTAAGCGCTAGATTCTGTGCGTTGTTGATTTACAGA
CAATTGTTGTACGTATTTTAATAATTCATTAAATTTATAATCTTTAGGGTGGTATGTTAGAGCGAAAATC
AAATGATTTTCAGCGTCTTTATATCTGAATTTAAATATTAAATCCTCAATAGATTTGTAAAATAGGTTTC
GATTAGTTTCAAACAAGGGTTGTTTTTCCGAACCGATGGCTGGACTATCTAATGGATTTTCGCTCAACGC
CACAAAACTTGCCAAATCTTGTAGCAGCAATCTAGCTTTGTCGATATTCGTTTGTGTTTTGTTTTGTAAT
AAAGGTTCGACGTCGTTCAAAATATTATGCGCTTTTGTATTTCTTTCATCACTGTCGTTAGTGTACAATT
GACTCGACGTAAACACGTTAAATAGAGCTTGGACATATTTAACATCGGGCGTGTTAGCTTTATTAGGCCG
ATTATCGTCGTCGTCCCAACCCTCGTCGTTAGAAGTTGCTTCCGAAGATGATTTTGCCATAGCCACACGA
CGCCTATTAATTGTGTCGGCTAACACGTCCGCGATCAAATTTGTAGTTGAGCTTTTTGGAATTGCGATCG
CATAACTTCGTATAGCATACATTATACGAAGTTATAAGCTCGGAACGCTGCGCTCGGTCGTTCGGCTGCG
GCGAGCGGTATCAGCTCACTCAAAGGCGGTAATACGGTTATCCACAGAATCAGGGGATAACGCAGGAAAG
AACATGTGAGCAAAAGGCCAGCAAAAGGCCAGGAACCGTAAAAAGGCCGCGTTGCTGGCGTTTTTCCATA
GGCTCCGCCCCCTGACGAGCATCACAAAAATCGACGCTCAAGTCAGAGGTGGCGAAACCCGACAGGACTA
TAAAGATACCAGGCGTTTCCCCCTGGAAGCTCCCTCGTGCGCTCTCCTGTTCCGACCCTGCCGCTTACCG
GATACCTGTCCGCCTTTCTCCCTTCGGGAAGCGTGGCGCTTTCTCATAGCTCACGCTGTAGGTATCTCAG
TTCGGTGTAGGTCGTTCGCTCCAAGCTGGGCTGTGTGCACGAACCCCCCGTTCAGCCCGACCGCTGCGCC
TTATCCGGTAACTATCGTCTTGAGTCCAACCCGGTAAGACACGACTTATCGCCACTGGCAGCAGCCACTG
GTAACAGGATTAGCAGAGCGAGGTATGTAGGCGGTGCTACAGAGTTCTTGAAGTGGTGGCCTAACTACGG
CTACACTAGAAGAACAGTATTTGGTATCTGCGCTCTGCTGAAGCCAGTTACCTTCGGAAAAAGAGTTGGT
AGCTCTTGATCCGGCAAACAAACCACCGCTGGTAGCGGTGGTTTTTTTGTTTGCAAGCAGCAGATTACGC
GCAGAAAAAAAGGATCTCAAGAAGATCCTTTGCTAAAACAATTCATCCAGTAAAATATAATATTTTATTT
TCTCCCAATCAGGCTTGATCCCCAGTAAGTCAAAAAATAGCTCGACATACTGTTCTTCCCCGATATCCTC
CCTGAGCGACCGGACGCAGAAGGCAATGTCATACCACTTGTCCGCCCTGCCGCTTCTCCCAAGATCAATA
AAGCCACTTACTTTGCCATCTTTCACAAAGATGTTGCTGTCTCCCAGGTCGCCGTGGGAAAAGACAAGTT
CCTCTTCGGGCTTTTCCGTCTTTAAAAAATCATACAGCTCGCGCGGATCTTTAAATGGAGTGTCCTCTTC
CCAGTTTTCGCAATCCACATCGGCCAGATCGTTATTCAGTAAGTAATCCAATTCGGCTAAGCGGCTGTCT
AAGCTATTCGTATAGGGACAATCCGATATGTCGATGGAGTGAAAGAGCCTGATGCACTCCGCATACAGCT
CGATAATCTTTTCAGGGCTTTGTTCATCTTCATACTCTTCCGAGCAAAGGACGCCATCGGCCTCACTCAT
GAGCAGATTGCTCCAGCCATCATGCCGTTCAAAGTGCAGGACCTTTGGAACAGGCAGCTTTCCTTCCAGC
CATAGCATCATGTCCTTTTCCCGTTCCACATCATAGGTGGTCCCTTTATACCGGCTGTCCGTCATTTTTA
AATATAGGTTTTCATTTTCTCCCACCAGCTTATATACCTTAGCAGGAGACATTCCTTCCGTATCTTTTAC
GCAGCGGTATTTTTCGATCAGTTTTTTCAATTCCGGTGATATTCTCATTTTAGCCATACTCTTCCTTTTT
CAATATTATTGAAGCATTTATCAGGGTTATTGTCTCATGTCCGCGCGTTTCCTGCATCTTTTAATCAAAT
CCCAAGATGTGTATAAACGCGCCGGTATGTACAGGAAGAGGTTTATACTAAACTGTTACATTGCAAACGT
GGTTTCGTGTGCCAAGTGTGAAAACCGATGTTTAATCAAGGCTCTGACGCATTTCTACAACCACGACTCC
AAGTGTGTGGGTGAAGTCATGCATCTTTTAATCAAATCCCAAGATGTGTATAAACCACCAAACTGCCAAA
AAATGAAAACT
